Addgene plasmid #238524: pLII-proUBI10_CKA3 InsPX6 K69A,K71A,K72A,K242A,H271A,K274A-FLAG_termNOS _OLE-RED
Purpose: Plant expression of flag-tagged A. thaliana CK2alpha3 InsPX6 K69A,K71A,K72A,K242A,H271A,K274A; with OLE1-RED marker
Depositing lab: Michael Hothorn. Depositing organization: University of Geneva.
Backbone
  Vector backbone: pLII beta R 5-6
  Vector type: Plant Expression
Growth in bacteria
  Bacterial resistance: Spectinomycin, 50 μg/mL
  Growth temperature: 37°C
  Growth strain: DH5alpha
  Copy number: High Copy
Gene/Insert
  Gene/Insert name: AtCK2alpha3
  Species: A. thaliana (mustard weed)
  Mutation: K69A,K71A,K72A,K242A,H271A,K274A
  Entrez Gene: AT2G23080 (a.k.a. F21P24.14, F21P24_14)
  Tag / fusion protein: FLAG (C terminal on insert)
  Cloning method: Golden Gate
Terms and licenses: Academic/Nonprofit Terms; Industry Terms: Not Available to Industry
How to cite: pLII-proUBI10_CKA3 InsPX6 K69A,K71A,K72A,K242A,H271A,K274A-FLAG_termNOS _OLE-RED was a gift from Michael Hothorn (Addgene plasmid # 238524 ; http://n2t.net/addgene:238524 ; RRID:Addgene_238524)
