[The description below was written by a language model from this plasmid's Addgene catalogue record and pLannotate feature annotations shown in this document.]
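Description:
pLII-proUBI10_CKA3 InsPX6 K69A,K71A,K72A,K242A,H271A,K274A-FLAG_termNOS_OLE-RED is a 13.1 kb binary plant expression vector assembled by Golden Gate cloning in the pLII beta R 5-6 backbone. It carries a high-copy ColE1/pUC-type origin for propagation in E. coli. The pVS1 oriV with its RepA replication and StaA stability genes is the module normally used to maintain binary vectors in Agrobacterium. Bacterial selection is by spectinomycin through an aadA (SmR) gene. A bom site and small fragments of rop and a gentamicin resistance gene are backbone remnants.

Nopaline-type right and left T-DNA border repeats flank two cassettes. The first expresses Arabidopsis thaliana casein kinase 2 catalytic subunit alpha 3 (CKA3, AT2G23080) with a C-terminal FLAG epitope, followed by the NOS terminator and polyadenylation signal. According to the construct name, expression is driven by the UBIQUITIN10 promoter, although the feature table does not annotate a promoter in the roughly 2 kb between the right border and the coding sequence. The kinase carries six alanine substitutions (K69A, K71A, K72A, K242A, H271A, K274A). The name groups these under "InsPX6", which suggests a link to inositol phosphates, but the record does not explain their functional rationale.

The second cassette encodes an oleosin fused in frame to TagRFP, the OLE1-RED marker. Oleosin targets the fusion to seed oil bodies, so transformed seeds fluoresce red and can be picked visually without antibiotic or herbicide selection. The oleosin was annotated by homology to a Brassica napus protein, and the adjacent MSR4 fragment probably reflects genomic sequence upstream of the oleosin gene. The construct is intended for expressing the FLAG-tagged mutant kinase in plants.
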