Features (pLannotate 1.2.2; 18 found; start..end, strand, type, name):
     53..641     +  rep_origin     ori: high-copy-number ColE1/pMB1/pBR322/pUC origin of replication
    827..967     -  misc_feature   bom: basis of mobility region from pBR322
   1069..1108    -  CDS            rop (fragment): Rop protein, which maintains plasmids at low copy number; rop
   1311..1505    -  rep_origin     pVS1 oriV: origin of replication for the Pseudomonas plasmid pVS1 (Heeb et al., 2000)
   1571..2644    -  CDS            pVS1 RepA: replication protein from the Pseudomonas plasmid pVS1 (Heeb et al., 2000)
   3073..3702    -  CDS            pVS1 StaA: stability protein from the Pseudomonas plasmid pVS1 (Heeb et al., 2000)
   4262..4663    -  CDS            Y4CG_SINFN (fragment): Protein inferred from homology: Swiss-Prot protein existence level 3. From Sinorhizobium fredii (strain NBRC 101917 / NGR234).
   5003..5027    -  misc_feature   RB T-DNA repeat: right border repeat from nopaline C58 T-DNA
   7060..8058    +  CDS            CKA3: CSK23_ARATH - Experimental evidence at protein level: Swiss-Prot protein existence level 1. Casein kinases are operationally defined by their preferential utilization of acidic proteins such as caseins as substrates. The alpha chain contains the catalytic site. The tetrameric holoenzyme CK2 is composed of two alpha and two beta subunits (By similarity). Acts as circadian clock component that maintains the correct period length through phosphorylation of CCA1 (PubMed:21900482). From Arabidopsis thaliana (Mouse-ear cress).
   8143..8166    +  CDS            3xFLAG (fragment): three tandem FLAG® epitope tags
   8174..8426    +  terminator     NOS terminator: nopaline synthase terminator and poly(A) signal
   8781..9278    -  CDS            MSR4 (fragment): MSRA4_ARATH - Also known as PMSR, PMSR4. Experimental evidence at protein level: Swiss-Prot protein existence level 1. Catalyzes the reduction of methionine sulfoxide (MetSO) to methionine in proteins. Plays a protective role against oxidative stress by restoring activity to proteins that have been inactivated by methionine oxidation. Prevents the methionine sulfoxidation of the heat shock protein HSP21 and its subsequent inactivation. MSRA family specifically reduces the MetSO S-enantiomer. From Arabidopsis thaliana (Mouse-ear cress).
   9851..10567   +  CDS            OLEO2_BRANA: Experimental evidence at protein level: Swiss-Prot protein existence level 1. May have a structural role to stabilize the lipid body during desiccation of the seed by preventing coalescence of the oil. Probably interacts with both lipid and phospholipid moieties of lipid bodies. May also provide recognition signals for specific lipase anchorage in lipolysis during seedling growth. From Brassica napus (Rape).
  10568..11260   +  CDS            TagRFP: TagRFP is a basic (constitutively fluorescent) red fluorescent protein published in 2007, derived from Entacmaea quadricolor. It has very low acid sensitivity.
  11554..11578   -  misc_feature   LB T-DNA repeat: left border repeat from nopaline C58 T-DNA
  11956..12743   -  CDS            SmR (fragment): aminoglycoside adenylyltransferase (Murphy, 1985); aadA; confers resistance to spectinomycin and streptomycin
  12754..12810   -  CDS            GmR (fragment): gentamycin acetyltransferase; aacC1; confers resistance to gentamycin
  12986..13009   -  promoter       Pc promoter (fragment): intI1 (promoter lies within the coding sequence); class 1 integron promoter
>Addgene plasmid #238524 | pLII-proUBI10_CKA3 InsPX6 K69A,K71A,K72A,K242A,H271A,K274A-FLAG_termNOS _OLE-RED | addgene full sequence | sequence record 481735 | Addgene NGS Result
TGCCGTTCTTCCGATGAGCGTCAGACCCCGTAGAAAAGATCAAAGGATCTTCTTGAGATCCTTTTTTTCT
GCGCGTAATCTGCTGCTTGCAAACAAAAAAACCACCGCTACCAGCGGTGGTTTGTTTGCCGGATCAAGAG
CTACCAACTCTTTTTCCGAAGGTAACTGGCTTCAGCAGAGCGCAGATACCAAATACTGTCCTTCTAGTGT
AGCCGTAGTTAGGCCACCACTTCAAGAACTCTGTAGCACCGCCTACATACCTCGCTCTGCTAATCCTGTT
ACCAGTGGCTGCTGCCAGTGGCGATAAGTCGTGTCTTACCGGGTTGGACTCAAGACGATAGTTACCGGAT
AAGGCGCAGCGGTCGGGCTGAACGGGGGGTTCGTGCACACAGCCCAGCTTGGAGCGAACGACCTACACCG
AACTGAGATACCTACAGCGTGAGCTATGAGAAAGCGCCACGCTTCCCGAAGGGAGAAAGGCGGACAGGTA
TCCGGTAAGCGGCAGGGTCGGAACAGGAGAGCGCACGAGGGAGCTTCCAGGGGGAAACGCCTGGTATCTT
TATAGTCCTGTCGGGTTTCGCCACCTCTGACTTGAGCGTCGATTTTTGTGATGCTCGTCAGGGGGGCGGA
GCCTATGGAAAAACGCCAGCAACGCGGCCTTTTTACGGTTCCTGGCCTTTTGCTGGCCTTTTGCTCACAT
GTTCTTTCCTGCGTTATCCCCTGATTCTGTGGATAACCGTATTACCGCCTTTGAGTGAGCTGATACCGCT
CGCCGCAGCCGAACGACCGAGCGCAGCGAGTCAGTGAGCGAGGAAGCGGAAGAGCGCCTGATGCGGTATT
TTCTCCTTACGCATCTGTGCGGTATTTCACACCGCATATGGTGCACTCTCAGTACAATCTGCTCTGATGC
CGCATAGTTAAGCCAGTATACACTCCGCTATCGCTACGTGACTGGGTCATGGCTGCGCCCCGACACCCGC
CAACACCCGCTGACGCGCCCTGACGGGCTTGTCTGCTCCCGGCATCCGCTTACAGACAAGCTGTGACTGT
CTCCGGGAGCTGCATGTGTCAGAGGTTTTCACCGTCATCACCGAAACGCGCGAGGCAGGGTGCCTTGATG
TGGGCGCCGGCGGTCGAGTGGCGACGGCGCGGCTTGTCCGCGCCCTGGTAGATTGCCTGGCCGTAGGCCA
GCCATTTTTGAGCGGCCAGCGGCCGCGATAGGCCGACGCGAAGCGGCGGGGCGTAGGGAGCGCAGCGACC
GAAGGGTAGGCGCTTTTTGCAGCTCTTCGGCTGTGCGCTGGCCAGACAGTTATGCACAGGCCAGGCGGGT
TTTAAGAGTTTTAATAAGTTTTAAAGAGTTTTAGGCGGAAAAATCGCCTTTTTTCTCTTTTATATCAGTC
ACTTACATGTGTGACCGGTTCCCAATGTACGGCTTTGGGTTCCCAATGTACGGGTTCCGGTTCCCAATGT
ACGGCTTTGGGTTCCCAATGTACGTGCTATCCACAGGAAAGAGTCCTTTTCGACCTTTTTCCCCTGCTAG
GGCAATTTGCCCTAGCATCTGCTCCGTACATTAGGAACCGGCGGATGCTTCGCCCTCGATCAGGTTGCGG
TAGCGCATGACTAGGATCGGGCCAGCCTGCCCCGCCTCCTCCTTCAAATCGTACTCCGGCAGGTCATTTG
ACCCGATCAGCTTGCGCACGGTGAAACAGAACTTCTTGAACTCTCCGGCGCTGCCACTGCGTTCGTAGAT
CGTCTTGAACAACCATCTGGCTTCTGCCTTGCCTGCGGCGCGGCGTGCCAGGCGGTAGAGAAAACGGCCG
ATGCCGGGATCGATCAAAAAGTAATCGGGGTGAACCGTCAGCACGTCCGGGTTCTTGCCTTCTGTGATCT
CGCGGTACATCCAATCAGCTAGCTCGATCTCGATGTACTCCGGCCGCCCGGTTTCGCTCTTTACGATCTT
GTAGCGGCTAATCAAGGCTTCACCCTCGGATACCGTCACCAGGCGGCCGTTCTTGGCCTTCTTCGTACGC
TGCATGGCAACGTGCGTGGTGTTTAACCGAATGCAGGTTTCTACCAGGTCGTCTTTCTGCTTTCCGCCAT
CGGCTCGCCGGCAGAACTTGAGTACGTCCGCAACGTGTGGACGGAACACGCGGCCGGGCTTGTCTCCCTT
CCCTTCCCGGTATCGGTTCATGGATTCGGTTAGATGGGAAACCGCCATCAGTACCAGGTCGTAATCCCAC
ACACTGGCCATGCCGGCCGGCCCTGCGGAAACCTCTACGTGCCCGTCTGGAAGCTCGTAGCGGATCACCT
CGCCAGCTCGTCGGTCACGCTTCGACAGACGGAAAACGGCCACGTCCATGATGCTGCGACTATCGCGGGT
GCCCACGTCATAGAGCATCGGAACGAAAAAATCTGGTTGCTCGTCGCCCTTGGGCGGCTTCCTAATCGAC
GGCGCACCGGCTGCCGGCGGTTGCCGGGATTCTTTGCGGATTCGATCAGCGGCCGCTTGCCACGATTCAC
CGGGGCGTGCTTCTGCCTCGATGCGTTGCCGCTGGGCGGCCTGCGCGGCCTTCAACTTCTCCACCAGGTC
ATCACCCAGCGCCGCGCCGATTTGTACCGGGCCGGATGGTTTGCGACCGCTCACGCCGATTCCTCGGGCT
TGGGGGTTCCAGTGCCATTGCAGGGCCGGCAGGCAACCCAGCCGCTTACGCCTGGCCAACCGCCCGTTCC
TCCACACATGGGGCATTCCACGGCGTCGGTGCCTGGTTGTTCTTGATTTTCCATGCCGCCTCCTTTAGCC
GCTAAAATTCATCTACTCATTTATTCATTTGCTCATTTACTCTGGTAGCTGCGCGATGTATTCAGATAGC
AGCTCGGTAATGGTCTTGCCTTGGCGTACCGCGTACATCTTCAGCTTGGTGTGATCCTCCGCCGGCAACT
GAAAGTTGACCCGCTTCATGGCTGGCGTGTCTGCCAGGCTGGCCAACGTTGCAGCCTTGCTGCTGCGTGC
GCTCGGACGGCCGGCACTTAGCGTGTTTGTGCTTTTGCTCATTTTCTCTTTACCTCATTAACTCAAATGA
GTTTTGATTTAATTTCAGCGGCCAGCGCCTGGACCTCGCGGGCAGCGTCGCCCTCGGGTTCTGATTCAAG
AACGGTTGTGCCGGCGGCGGCAGTGCCTGGGTAGCTCACGCGCTGCGTGATACGGGACTCAAGAATGGGC
AGCTCGTACCCGGCCAGCGCCTCGGCAACCTCACCGCCGATGCGCGTGCCTTTGATCGCCCGCGACACGA
CAAAGGCCGCTTGTAGCCTTCCATCCGTGACCTCAATGCGCTGCTTAACCAGCTCCACCAGGTCGGCGGT
GGCCCATATGTCGTAAGGGCTTGGCTGCACCGGAATCAGCACGAAGTCGGCTGCCTTGATCGCGGACACA
GCCAAGTCCGCCGCCTGGGGCGCTCCGTCGATCACTACGAAGTCGCGCCGGCCGATGGCCTTCACGTCGC
GGTCAATCGTCGGGCGGTCGATGCCGACAACGGTTAGCGGTTGATCTTCCCGCACGGCCGCCCAATCGCG
GGCACTGCCCTGGGGATCGGAATCGACTAACAGAACATCGGCCCCGGCGAGTTGCAGGGCGCGGGCTAGA
TGGGTTGCGATGGTCGTCTTGCCTGACCCGCCTTTCTGGTTAAGTACAGCGATAACCTTCATGCGTTCCC
CTTGCGTATTTGTTTATTTACTCATCGCATCATATACGCAGCGACCGCATGACGCAAGCTGTTTTACTCA
AATACACATCACCTTTTTAGACGGCGGCGCTCGGTTTCTTCAGCGGCCAAGCTGGCCGGCCAGGCCGCCA
GCTTGGCATCAGACAAACCGGCCAGGATTTCATGCAGCCGCACGGTTGAGATGTGCGCGGGCGGCTCGAA
CACGTACCCGGCCGCGATCATCTCCGCCTCGATCTCTTCGGTAATGAAAAACGGTTCGTCCTGGCCGTCC
TGGTGCGGTTTCATGCTTGTTCCTCTTGGCGTTCATTCTCGGCGGCCGCCAGGGCGTCGGCCTCGGTCAA
TGCGTCCTCACGGAAGGCACCGCGCCGCCTGGCCTCGGTGGGCGTCACTTCCTCGCTGCGCTCAAGTGCG
CGGTACAGGGTCGAGCGATGCACGCCAAGCAGTGCAGCCGCCTCTTTCACGGTGCGGCCTTCCTGGTCGA
TCAGCTCGCGGGCGTGCGCGATCTGTGCCGGGGTGAGGGTAGGGCGGGGGCCAAACTTCACGCCTCGGGC
CTTGGCGGCCTCGCGCCCGCTCCGGGTGCGGTCGATGATTAGGGAACGCTCGAACTCGGCAATGCCGGCG
AACACGGTCAACACCATGCGGCCGGCCGGCGTGGTGGTGTCGGCCCACGGCTCTGCCAGGCTACGCAGGC
CCGCGCCGGCCTCCTGGATGCGCTCGGCAATGTCCAGTAGGTCGCGGGTGCTGCGGGCCAGGCGGTCTAG
CCTGGTCACTGTCACAACGTCGCCAGGGCGTAGGTGGTCAAGCATCCTGGCCAGCTCCGGGCGGTCGCGC
CTGGTGCCGGTGATCTTCTCGGAAAACAGCTTGGTGCAGCCGGCCGCGTGCAGTTCGGCCCGTTGGTTGG
TCAAGTCCTGGTCGTCGGTGCTGACGCGGGCATAGCCCAGCAGGCCAGCGGCGGCGCTCTTGTTCATGGC
GTAATGTCTCCGGTTCTAGTCGCAAGTATTCTACTTTATGCGACTAAAACACGCGACAAGAAAACGCCAG
GAAAAGGGCAGGGCGGCAGCCTGTCGCGTAACTTAGGACTTGTGCGACATGTCGTTTTCAGAAGAAGGCT
GCACTGAACGTCAGAAGCCGACTGCACTATAGCAGCGGAGGGGTTGGATCAAAGTACTTTGATCCCGAGG
GGAACCCTGTGGTTGGCATGCACATACAAATGGACGAACGGATAAACCTTTTCACGCCCTTTTAAATATC
CGATTATTCTAATAAACGCTCTTTTCTCTTAGGTTTACCCGCCAATATATCCTGTCAAACACTGATAGTT
TAAACCAGAGAAGACAACAGAGCGGAGTCTAGCTCAACAGAGCTTTTAACCCAAATTGGTACAATAGAAT
ACAACTTTAGATCATAATTCTCAAAAGAAAGAGATTCCTTAGCTATTCTATCTGCCACTCCATTTCCTTC
TCGGCTTGTATGCACAAGCATAAAATCCTCAAACTTGCTAAGTAGATACTTTATGTCTTGGATAATTGGA
TTGAGACTTGACAAGCATAACTTTCATGTAACCAAAGACACAAGTTGCTGAGAATCCACCTCAAAAATGA
TCTTCCTATAATTGAATCGGGATAATGACAGCACAGCCCATCTAAGAGCCTCCACTTCTACTTCCAGCAC
GCTTCTTACTTTTACCACAGCTCTTGCACCTAACCATAACACCTTCCCTGTATGATCGCGAAGCACCCAC
CCTAAGCCACATTTTAATCCTTCTGTTGGCCATGCCCCATCAAAGTTGCACTTAACCCAAGATTGTGGTG
GAGCTTCCCATGTTTCTCGTCTGTCCCGACGGTGTTGTGGTTGGTGCTTTCCTTACATTCTGAGCCTCTT
TCCTTCTAATCCACTCATCTGCATCTTCTTGTGTCCTTACTAATACCTCATTGGTTCCAAATTCCCTCCC
TTTAAGCACCAGCTCGTTTCTGTTCTTCCACAGCCTCCCAAGTATCCAAGGGACTAAAGCCTCCACATTC
TTCAGATCAGGATATTCTTGTTTAAGATGTTGAACTCTATGGAGGTTTGTATGAACTGATGATCTAGGAC
CGGATAAGTTCCCTTCTTCATAGCGAACTTATTCAAAGAATGTTTTGTGTATCATTCTTGTTACATTGTT
ATTAATGAAAAAATATTATTGGTCATTGGACTGAACACGAGTGTTAAATATGGACCAGGCCCCAAATAAG
ATCCATTGATATATGAATTAAATAACAAGAATAAATCGAGTCACCAAACCACTTGCCTTTTTTAACGAGA
CTTGTTCACCAACTTGATACAAAAGTCATTATCCTATGCAAATCAATAATCATACAAAAATATCCAATAA
CACTAAAAAATTAAAAGAAATGGATAATTTCACAATATGTTATACGATAAAGAAGTTACTTTTCCAAGAA
ATTCACTGATTTTATAAGCCCACTTGCATTAGATAAATGGCAAAAAAAAACAAAAAGGAAAAGAAATAAA
GCACGAAGAATTCTAGAAAATACGAAATACGCTTCAATGCAGTGGGACCCACGGTTCAATTATTGCCAAT
TTTCAGCTCCACCGTATATTTAAAAAATAAAACGATAATGCTAAAAAAATATAAATCGTAACGATCGTTA
AATCTCAACGGCTGGATCTTATGACGACCGTTAGAAATTGTGGTTGTCGACGAGTCAGTAATAAACGGCG
TCAAAGTGGTTGCAGCCGGCACACACGAGTCGTGTTTATCAACTCAAAGCACAAATACTTTTCCTCAACC
TAAAAATAAGGCAATTAGCCAAAAACAACTTTGCGTGTAAACAACGCTCAATACACGTGTCATTTTATTA
TTAGCTATTGCTTCACCGCCTTAGCTTTCTCGTGACCTAGTCGTCCTCGTCTTTTCTTCTTCTTCTTCTA
TAAAACAATACCCAAAGAGCTCTTCTTCTTCACAATTCAGATTTCAATTTCTCAAAATCTTAAAAACTTT
CTCTCAATTCTCTCTACCGTGATCAAGGTAAATTTCTGTGTTCCTTATTCTCTCAAAATCTTCGATTTTG
TTTTCGTTCGATCCCAATTTCGTATATGTTCTTTGGTTTAGATTCTGTTAATCTTAGATCGAATACGATT
TTCTGGGTTTGATCGTTAGATATCATCTTAATTCTCGATTAGGGTTTCATAGATATCATCCGATTTGTTC
AAATAATTTGAGTTTTGTCGAATAATTACTCTTCGATTTGTGATTTCTATCTAGATCTGGTGTTAGTTTC
TAGTTTGTGCGATCGAATTTGTCGATTAATCTGAGTTTTTCTGATTAACAGTCTGAACAATGTCGAAAGC
TAGGGTTTATACAGATGTTAACGTTGTTCGTCCTAAAGAGTATTGGGACTACGAGTCTCTCGTTGTTCAA
TGGGGTCATCAAGATGATTATGAGGTTGTGAGAAAAGTTGGTAGAGGAAAATACAGTGAAGTTTTCGAAG
GCAAAAACGTCAATACGAATGAGCGTTGCGTTATCAAGATCCTCAAACCCGTAGCAAAGGCGGCGATAAA
GAGAGAGATCAAAATACTTCAGAACCTATGTGGTGGACCAAATATTGTTAAGCTGTATGATATTGTTAGA
GATGAGCACTCCAAAACACCTAGCTTGGTATTTGAGTTTGTCAACAGTGTGGACTTTAAAGTATTGTATC
CAACATTGACTGATTACGATATCCGGTACTATATTTATGAGCTTCTGAAGGCATTGGATTTCTGTCACTC
TCAAGGAATAATGCATAGGGATGTTAAGCCTCATAATGTCATGATAGATCATCAGCTGCGTAAACTTCGT
CTGATAGATTGGGGCCTTGCTGAGTTTTACCATCCCGGAAAAGAGTATAATGTTCGCGTGGCCTCGAGAT
ACTTCAAGGGTCCCGAGCTTTTAGTTGATCTACAGGATTATGACTATTCTTTAGACATGTGGAGTCTTGG
TTGCATGTTTGCTGGCATGATATTCCGTAAGGAACCGTTCTTTTATGGCCATGATAATCATGATCAACTT
GTCAAAATTGCCGCGGTGTTGGGAACCAATGAGTTAGATCATTACCTAAACAAATATCAGCTAGATCTTG
ACCCTCAACTGGAAGCACTTGTTGGAAGGGCTGTCCCCGCACCATGGTCCAAGTTTATCAACGCGGACAA
CCAACATTTGGTGTCACCTGAGGCAATTGATTTTCTCGATAAGCTTCTTCAGTATGATCATCAAGACAGA
TTAACCGCAAGAGAAGCCATGGATCATCCATACTTCGCTCAAGTTAAAGCCGCAGAGAGCAGCAGACTAC
GAACTCAGGGCACCGGTGGTTCGGGTTCTGGAGGAGGTGGATCTAAGGGAGATTACAAAGACCATGATGG
AGATTATAAGGATCACGATATCGACTACAAAGATGACGACGATAAATAAAATCGATCGTTCAAACATTTG
GCAATAAAGTTTCTTAAGATTGAATCCTGTTGCCGGTCTTGCGATGATTATCATATAATTTCTGTTGAAT
TACGTTAAGCATGTAATAATTAACATGTAATGCATGACGTTATTTATGAGATGGGTTTTTATGATTAGAG
TCCCGCAATTATACATTTAATACGCGATAGAAAACAAAATATAGCGCGCAAACTAGGATAAATTATCGCG
CGCGGTGTCATCTATGTTACTAGATCTGAGGTATGTAGGTATAGTAACATGAACAAGAACAGACTCAAGT
ACAAGATCGCATACGAAAATGGAAATGGCAATGTCACTTCCACATAATCAAACACGAATCCTCATATCAA
CAAGGCCTGAGATTCTAACTAGCTCATAACAACTTAGCCAATAGTTACTTGAGACTACCAAATGTATGTA
GAACTAAAGACTAAGGGACAGAGAGTTCGTCTAAACAGGTGAATCTAGTCGTTGTTATCTAATAAACAAT
TCAGCCCCAAATGCAGAACACACATAGAGCTCTCTATTGATTCAAATTACGATCTGATACTGATAACGTC
TAGATTTTTAGGGTTAAAGCAATCAATCACCTGACGATTCAAGGTGGTTGGATCATGACGATTCCAGAAA
ACATCAAGCAAGCTCTCAAAGCTACACTCTTTGGGATCATACTGAACTCTAACAACCTCGTTATGTCCCG
TAGTGCCAGTACAGACATCCTCGTAACTCGGATTGTGCACGATGCCATGGCTATACCCAACCTCGGTCTT
GGTCACACCAGGAACTCTCTGGTAAGCTAGCTCCACTCCCCAGAAACAACCGGCGCCAAATTGCGCGAAT
TGCTGACCTGATGACGGAACATCATCGTCGGGTCCTTGGGCGATTGCGGCGGAAGATGGGTCAGCTTGGG
CTTGAGGACGAGAGCCGAATCCGAGTCTGTTGAAAAGGTTGTTCATTGGGGATTTGTATACGGAGATTGG
TCGTCGAGAGGTTTGAGGGAAAGGACAAATGGGTTTGGCTCTGGAGAAAGAGAGTGCGGCTTTAGAGAGA
GAATTGAGAGGTTTAGAGAGAGATGCGGCGGCGATGAGCGTGCCGAGGAGAGACGACGAGGACCTGCATT
ATCAAAGCAGTGACGTGGTGAAATTTGGAACTTTTAAGAGGCAGATAGATTTATTATTTGTATCCATTTT
CTTCATTGTTCTAGAATGTCGCGGAACAAATTTTAAAACTAAATCCTAAATTTTTCTAATTTTGTTGCCA
ATAGTGGATATGTGGGCCGTATAGAAGGAATCTATTGAAGGCTCAAACCCATACTGACGAGCCCAAAGGT
TCGTTTTGCGTTTTATGTTTCGGTTCGATGCCAACGCCACATTCTGAGCTAGGCAAAAAACAAACGTGTC
TTTGAATAGACTCCTCTCGTTAACACATGCAGCGGCTGCATGGTGACGCCATTAACACGTGGCCTACAAT
TGCATGATGTCTCCATTGACACGTGACTTCTCGTCTCCTTTCTTAATATATCTAACAAACACTCCTACCT
CTTCCAAAATATATACACATCTTTTTGATCAATCTCTCATTCAAAATCTCATTCTCTCTAGTAAACAAGA
ACAAAAAAATGGCGGATACAGCTAGAGGAACCCATCACGATATCATCGGCAGGGACCAGTACCCGATGAT
GGGCCGTGACCGTGACCAGTACCAGATGTCCGGACGAGGATCTGACTACTCCAAGTCTAGGCAGATTGCT
AAAGCTGCAACTGCTGTCACAGCTGGTGGTTCCCTCCTTGTTCTCTCCAGCCTTACCCTTGTTGGAACTG
TCATAGCTTTGACTGTTGCAACACCTCTGCTCGTTATCTTCAGCCCAATCCTTGTCCCGGCTCTCATCAC
AGTTGCACTCCTCATCACCGGTTTTCTTTCCTCTGGAGGGTTTGGCATTGCCGCTATAACCGTTTTCTCT
TGGATTTACAAGTAAGCACACATTTATCATCTTACTTCATAATTTTGTGCAATATGTGCATGCATGTGTT
GAGCCAGTAGCTTTGGATCAATTTTTTTGGTCGAATAACAAATGTAACAATAAGAAATTGCAAATTCTAG
GGAACATTTGGTTAACTAAATACGAAATTTGACCTAGCTAGCTTGAATGTGTCTGTGTATATCATCTATA
TAGGTAAAATGCTTGGTATGATACCTATTGATTGTGAATAGGTACGCAACGGGAGAGCACCCACAGGGAT
CAGACAAGTTGGACAGTGCAAGGATGAAGTTGGGAAGCAAAGCTCAGGATCTGAAAGACAGAGCTCAGTA
CTACGGACAGCAACATACTGGTGGGGAACATGACCGTGACCGTACTCGTGGTGGCCAGCACACTACTATG
AGCGAGCTGATTAAGGAGAACATGCACATGAAGCTGTACATGGAGGGCACCGTGAACAACCACCACTTCA
AGTGCACATCCGAGGGCGAAGGCAAGCCCTACGAGGGCACCCAGACCATGAGAATCAAGGTGGTCGAGGG
CGGCCCTCTCCCCTTCGCCTTCGACATCCTGGCTACCAGCTTCATGTACGGCAGCAGAACCTTCATCAAC
CACACCCAGGGCATCCCCGACTTCTTTAAGCAGTCCTTCCCTGAGGGCTTCACATGGGAGAGAGTCACCA
CATACGAGGACGGAGGTGTGCTGACCGCTACTCAGGACACCAGCCTCCAGGACGGCTGCCTCATCTACAA
CGTCAAGATCAGAGGGGTGAACTTCCCATCCAACGGCCCTGTGATGCAGAAGAAAACACTCGGCTGGGAA
GCCAACACCGAGATGCTGTATCCAGCTGACGGAGGACTGGAAGGCAGAAGCGACATGGCCCTGAAGCTCG
TGGGCGGGGGCCACCTGATCTGCAACTTCAAGACCACATACAGATCCAAGAAACCCGCTAAGAACCTCAA
GATGCCCGGCGTCTACTATGTGGACCACAGACTGGAAAGAATCAAGGAGGCCGACAAAGAAACCTACGTC
GAGCAGCACGAGGTGGCTGTGGCCAGATACTGCGACCTCCCTAGCAAACTGGGGCACAAGTGATTAGAGT
TTTTCAGATCCGCGTTTGTGTTTTCTGGGTTTCTCACTTAAGCGTCTGCGTTTTACTTTTGTATTGGGTT
TGGCGTTTAGTAGTTTGCGGTAGCGTTCTTGTTATGTGTAATTACGCTTTTTCTTCTTGCTTCAGCAGTT
TCGGTTGAAATATAAATCGAATCAAGTTTCACTTTATCAGCGTTGTTTTAAATTTTGGCATTAAATTGGT
GAAAATTGCTTCAATTTTGTATCTAAATAGAAGTGTCCTCATTGTCTTCCGTAATCCGTCTAAGCGTCAA
TTTGTTTACACCACAATATATCCTGCCACCAGCCAGCCAACAGCTCCCCGACCGGCAGCTCGGCACAAAA
TCACCACTCGATACAGGCAGCCCATCAGTCCGGGACGGCGTCAGCGGGAGAGCCGTTGTAAGGCGGCAGA
CTTTGCTCATGTTACCGGCAGAAGATCCTTTGATCTTTTCTACGGGGTCTGACGCTCAGTGGAACGAAAA
CTCACGTTAAGGGATTTTGGTCATGCATGATATATCTCCCAATTTGTGTAGGGCTTATTATGCACGCTTA
AAAATAATAAAAGCAGACTTGACCTGATAGTTTGGCTGTGAGCAATTATGTGCTTAGTGCATCTAACGCT
TGAGTTAAGCCGCGCCGCGAAGCGGCGTCGGCTTGAACGAATTTCTAGCTAGACATTATTTGCCGACTAC
CTTGGTGATCTCGCCTTTCACGTAGTGGACAAATTCTTCCAACTGATCTGCGCGCGAGGCCAAGCGATCT
TCTTCTTGTCCAAGATAAGCCTGTCTAGCTTCAAGTATGACGGGCTGATACTGGGCCGGCAGGCGCTCCA
TTGCCCAGTCGGCAGCGACATCCTTCGGCGCGATTTTGCCGGTTACTGCGCTGTACCAAATGCGGGACAA
CGTAAGCACTACATTTCGCTCATCGCCAGCCCAGTCGGGCGGCGAGTTCCATAGCGTTAAGGTTTCATTT
AGCGCCTCAAATAGATCCTGTTCAGGAACCGGATCAAAGAGTTCCTCCGCCGCTGGACCTACCAAGGCAA
CGCTATGTTCTCTTGCTTTTGTCAGCAAGATAGCCAGATCAATGTCGATCGTGGCTGGCTCGAAGATACC
TGCAAGAATGTCATTGCGCTGCCATTCTCCAAATTGCAGTTCGCGCTTAGCTGGATAACGCCACGGAATG
ATGTCGTCGTGCACAACAATGGTGACTTCTACAGCGCGGAGAATCTCGCTCTCTCCAGGGGAAGCCGAAG
TTTCCAAAAGGTCGTTGATCAAAGCTCGCCGCGTTGTTTCATCAAGCCTTACGGTCACCGTAACCAGCAA
ATCAATATCACTGTGTGGCTTCAGGCCGCCATCCACTGCGGAGCCGTACAAATGTACGGCCAGCAACGTC
GGTTCGAGATGGCGCTCGATGACGCCAACTACCTCTGATAGTTGAGTCGATACTTCGGCGATCACCGCTT
CCCCCATGATGTTTAACTTTGTTTTAGGGCGACTGCCCTGCTGCGTAACATCGTTGCTGCTCCATAACAT
CAAACATCGACCCACGGCGTAACGCGCTTGCTGCTTGGATGCCCGAGGCATAGACTGTACCCCAAAAAAA
CAGTCATAACAAGCCATGAAAACCGCCACTGCGCCGTTACCACCGCTGCGTTCGGTCAAGGTTCTGGACC
AGTTGCGTGAGCGCATACGCTACTTGCATTACAGCTTACGAACCGAACAGGCTTATGTCCACTGGGTTCG
TGCCCGAATTGATCACAGGCAGCAACGCTCTGTCATCGTTACAATCAACATGCTACCCTCCGCGAGATCA
TCCGTGTTTCAAACCCGGCAGCTTAGT
